Addgene plasmid #1321: cytosolic moPrP (3F4)
Depositing lab: Susan Lindquist. Depositing organization: Whitehead Institute for Biomedical Research. Publication: Wild-type PrP and a mutant associated with prion disease are subject to retrograde transport and proteasome degradation. Ma J, Lindquist S. Proc Natl Acad Sci U S A 2001 Dec 18;98(26):14955-60. Epub 2001 Dec 11. 10.1073/pnas.011578098 PubMed 11742063.
Backbone
  Vector backbone: pcb6
  Backbone size w/o insert (bp): 7000
  Vector type: Mammalian Expression
  Selectable markers: Neomycin (select with G418)
Growth in bacteria
  Bacterial resistance: Ampicillin, 100 μg/mL
  Growth temperature: 37°C
  Growth strain: DH5alpha
  Copy number: Low Copy
Gene/Insert
  Gene/Insert name: PrP (alt name: cytosolic PrP)
  Species: M. musculus (mouse)
  Insert size (bp): 750
  Mutation: N-term truncation (to make gene cytosolic), various mutations to make 3F4 epitope
  GenBank ID: NM_011170
  Entrez Gene: Prnp (a.k.a. CD230, PrP, PrP<C>, PrPC, PrPSc, Prn-i, Prn-p, Sinc, prP27-30, prP33-35C)
  Cloning method: Restriction Enzyme; 5′ cloning site bglII, EcoRI, KpnI, NotI, ClaI (not destroyed); 3′ cloning site HindIII, XbaI, BamHI (not destroyed)
  Sequencing primers: 5′ CMV-F
Terms and licenses: Academic/Nonprofit Terms; Industry Terms: Not Available to Industry
Depositor comments: The signal sequence at the N-terminus was deleted to make it cytosolic instead of lumenal.
How to cite: cytosolic moPrP (3F4) was a gift from Susan Lindquist (Addgene plasmid # 1321 ; http://n2t.net/addgene:1321 ; RRID:Addgene_1321)
