[The description below was written by a language model from this plasmid's Addgene catalogue record.]
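Description:
Cytosolic moPrP (3F4) is a mammalian expression plasmid built on the pcb6 backbone (about 7 kb without insert) that carries a modified mouse prion protein gene (Prnp) of roughly 750 bp. It is propagated in E. coli as a low-copy plasmid under ampicillin selection, and it carries a neomycin resistance marker so that transfected mammalian cells can be selected with G418. The record does not explicitly name the promoter driving the insert, although the listed 5′ sequencing primer is a CMV forward primer, which suggests that a CMV promoter lies upstream of the cloning site. No feature table is provided, so the origin of replication, polyadenylation signal and other backbone elements are not documented here.

The insert differs from wild-type mouse PrP in two ways. The N-terminal signal sequence has been deleted, so the protein is no longer targeted into the endoplasmic reticulum lumen and instead remains in the cytosol. In addition, point mutations were introduced to create the 3F4 epitope, a sequence recognised by the widely used 3F4 monoclonal antibody, which normally does not detect mouse PrP; this allows the expressed protein to be distinguished from endogenous mouse PrP in immunodetection. The insert was placed by restriction cloning between polylinker sites that remain intact on both sides.

The associated study concerned retrograde transport of PrP from the ER and its degradation by the proteasome, and this construct fits that context as a tool for expressing PrP directly in the cytosol to examine its behaviour, stability and effects there.
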