>Addgene plasmid #1321 | cytosolic moPrP (3F4) | addgene partial sequence | sequence record 16567 | CMV-F 5'-CGCAAATGGGCGGTAGGCGTG-3'
GCAGAGCTCGTTTAGTGACCGTCAGAATTAATTCAGATCTGAATTCGGTACCGCGGCCGCATCGATGATG
ATCCTATATGTCTAAAAAGCGGCCAAAGCCTGGAGGGTGGAACACCGGTGGAAGCCGGTATCCCGGGCAG
GGAAGCCCTGGAGGCAACCGTTACCCACCTCAGGGTGGCACCTGGGGGCAGCCCCACGGTGGTGGCTGGG
GACAACCCCATGGGGGCAGCTGGGGACAACCTCATGGTGGTAGTTGGGGTCAGCCCCATGGCGGTGGATG
GGGCCAAGGAGGGGGTACCCATAATCAGTGGAACAAGCCCAGCAAACCAAAAACCAACATGAAGCATATG
GCAGGGGCTGCGGCAGCTGGGGCAGTAGTGGGGGGCCTTGGTGGCTACATGCTGGGGAGCGCCATGAGCA
GGCCCATGATCCATTTTGGCAACGACTGGGAGGACCGCTACTACCGTGAAAACATGTACCGCTACCCTAA
CCAAGTGTACTACAGGCCAGTGGATCAGTACAGCAACCAGAACAACTTCGTGCACGACTGCGTCAATATC
ACCATCAAGCAGCACACGGTCACCACCACCACCAAGGGGGAGAACTTCACCGAGACCGATGTGAAGATGA
TGGAGCGCGTGGTGGAGCAGATGTGCGTCACCCAGTACCAGAAGGAGTCCCAGGCCTATTACGACGGGAG
AAGATCCAGCTGATAACCATCAAGCTTGCATGCCTGCAGGTCGACTCTAG
